>Addgene plasmid #144072 | TFORF0703 | addgene full sequence | sequence record 396169 | Addgene NGS Result
TTAATGTAGTCTTATGCAATACTCTTGTAGTCTTGCAACATGGTAACGATGAGTTAGCAACATGCCTTAC
AAGGAGAGAAAAAGCACCGTGCATGCCGATTGGTGGAAGTAAGGTGGTACGATCGTGCCTTATTAGGAAG
GCAACAGACGGGTCTGACATGGATTGGACGAACCACTGAATTGCCGCATTGCAGAGATATTGTATTTAAG
TGCCTAGCTCGATACATAAACGGGTCTCTCTGGTTAGACCAGATCTGAGCCTGGGAGCTCTCTGGCTAAC
TAGGGAACCCACTGCTTAAGCCTCAATAAAGCTTGCCTTGAGTGCTTCAAGTAGTGTGTGCCCGTCTGTT
GTGTGACTCTGGTAACTAGAGATCCCTCAGACCCTTTTAGTCAGTGTGGAAAATCTCTAGCAGTGGCGCC
CGAACAGGGACTTGAAAGCGAAAGGGAAACCAGAGGAGCTCTCTCGACGCAGGACTCGGCTTGCTGAAGC
GCGCACGGCAAGAGGCGAGGGGCGGCGACTGGTGAGTACGCCAAAAATTTTGACTAGCGGAGGCTAGAAG
GAGAGAGATGGGTGCGAGAGCGTCAGTATTAAGCGGGGGAGAATTAGATCGCGATGGGAAAAAATTCGGT
TAAGGCCAGGGGGAAAGAAAAAATATAAATTAAAACATATAGTATGGGCAAGCAGGGAGCTAGAACGATT
CGCAGTTAATCCTGGCCTGTTAGAAACATCAGAAGGCTGTAGACAAATACTGGGACAGCTACAACCATCC
CTTCAGACAGGATCAGAAGAACTTAGATCATTATATAATACAGTAGCAACCCTCTATTGTGTGCATCAAA
GGATAGAGATAAAAGACACCAAGGAAGCTTTAGACAAGATAGAGGAAGAGCAAAACAAAAGTAAGACCAC
CGCACAGCAAGCGGCCGCTGATCTTCAGACCTGGAGGAGGAGATATGAGGGACAATTGGAGAAGTGAATT
ATATAAATATAAAGTAGTAAAAATTGAACCATTAGGAGTAGCACCCACCAAGGCAAAGAGAAGAGTGGTG
CAGAGAGAAAAAAGAGCAGTGGGAATAGGAGCTTTGTTCCTTGGGTTCTTGGGAGCAGCAGGAAGCACTA
TGGGCGCAGCGTCAATGACGCTGACGGTACAGGCCAGACAATTATTGTCTGGTATAGTGCAGCAGCAGAA
CAATTTGCTGAGGGCTATTGAGGCGCAACAGCATCTGTTGCAACTCACAGTCTGGGGCATCAAGCAGCTC
CAGGCAAGAATCCTGGCTGTGGAAAGATACCTAAAGGATCAACAGCTCCTGGGGATTTGGGGTTGCTCTG
GAAAACTCATTTGCACCACTGCTGTGCCTTGGAATGCTAGTTGGAGTAATAAATCTCTGGAACAGATTTG
GAATCACACGACCTGGATGGAGTGGGACAGAGAAATTAACAATTACACAAGCTTAATACACTCCTTAATT
GAAGAATCGCAAAACCAGCAAGAAAAGAATGAACAAGAATTATTGGAATTAGATAAATGGGCAAGTTTGT
GGAATTGGTTTAACATAACAAATTGGCTGTGGTATATAAAATTATTCATAATGATAGTAGGAGGCTTGGT
AGGTTTAAGAATAGTTTTTGCTGTACTTTCTATAGTGAATAGAGTTAGGCAGGGATATTCACCATTATCG
TTTCAGACCCACCTCCCAACCCCGAGGGGACCCATGCATTGCATCTCAATTAGTCAGCAACCAGGTGTGG
AAAGTCCCCAGGCTCCCCAGCAGGCAGAAGTATGCAAAGCATGCGTCTCAATTAGTCAGCAACCATAGTC
CCGCCCCTAACTCCGCCCATCCCGCCCCTAACTCCGCCCAGTTCCGCCCATTCTCCGCCCCATGGCTGAC
TAATTTTTTTTATTTATGCAGAGGCCGAGGCCGCCTCGGCCTCTGAGCTATTCCAGAAGTAGTGAGGAGG
CTTTTTTGGAGGCCTAGGCTTTTGCAAAAAGCTTTCTAGAGGTACCACCGGAGCTTACCATGACCGAGTA
CAAGCCCACGGTGCGCCTCGCCACCCGCGACGACGTCCCCAGGGCCGTACGCACCCTCGCCGCCGCGTTC
GCCGACTACCCCGCCACGCGCCACACCGTCGATCCGGACCGCCACATCGAGCGGGTCACCGAGCTGCAAG
AACTCTTCCTCACGCGCGTCGGGCTCGACATCGGCAAGGTGTGGGTCGCGGACGACGGCGCCGCCGTGGC
GGTCTGGACCACGCCGGAGAGCGTCGAAGCGGGGGCGGTGTTCGCCGAGATCGGCCCGCGCATGGCCGAG
TTGAGCGGTTCCCGGCTGGCCGCGCAGCAACAGATGGAAGGCCTCCTGGCGCCGCACCGGCCCAAGGAGC
CCGCGTGGTTCCTGGCCACCGTCGGCGTCTCGCCCGACCACCAGGGCAAGGGTCTGGGCAGCGCCGTCGT
GCTCCCCGGAGTGGAGGCGGCCGAGCGCGCCGGGGTGCCCGCCTTCCTGGAGACCTCCGCGCCCCGCAAC
CTCCCCTTCTACGAGCGGCTCGGCTTCACCGTCACCGCCGACGTCGAGGTGCCCGAAGGACCGCGCACCT
GGTGCATGACCCGCAAGCCCGGTGCCAGTTAACGAATTCTAGATCTTGAGACAAATGGCAGTATTCATCC
ACAATTTTAAAAGAAAAGGGGGGATTGGGGGGTACAGTGCAGGGGAAAGAATAGTAGACATAATAGCAAC
AGACATACAAACTAAAGAATTACAAAAACAAATTACAAAAATTCAAAATTTTCGGGTTTATTACAGGGAC
AGCAGAGATCCACTTTGGCGCCGGCTCGAGGCCTGCAGGTGCAAAGATGGATAAAGTTTTAAACAGAGAG
GAATCTTTGCAGCTAATGGACCTTCTAGGTCTTGAAAGGAGTGGGAATTGGCTCCGGTGCCCGTCAGTGG
GCAGAGCGCACATCGCCCACAGTCCCCGAGAAGTTGGGGGGAGGGGTCGGCAATTGAACCGGTGCCTAGA
GAAGGTGGCGCGGGGTAAACTGGGAAAGTGATGTCGTGTACTGGCTCCGCCTTTTTCCCGAGGGTGGGGG
AGAACCGTATATAAGTGCAGTAGTCGCCGTGAACGTTCTTTTTCGCAACGGGTTTGCCGCCAGAACACAG
GTAAGTGCCGTGTGTGGTTCCCGCGGGCCTGGCCTCTTTACGGGTTATGGCCCTTGCGTGCCTTGAATTA
CTTCCACCTGGCTGCAGTACGTGATTCTTGATCCCGAGCTTCGGGTTGGAAGTGGGTGGGAGAGTTCGAG
GCCTTGCGCTTAAGGAGCCCCTTCGCCTCGTGCTTGAGTTGAGGCCTGGCCTGGGCGCTGGGGCCGCCGC
GTGCGAATCTGGTGGCACCTTCGCGCCTGTCTCGCTGCTTTCGATAAGTCTCTAGCCATTTAAAATTTTT
GATGACCTGCTGCGACGCTTTTTTTCTGGCAAGATAGTCTTGTAAATGCGGGCCAAGATCTGCACACTGG
TATTTCGGTTTTTGGGGCCGCGGGCGGCGACGGGGCCCGTGCGTCCCAGCGCACATGTTCGGCGAGGCGG
GGCCTGCGAGCGCGGCCACCGAGAATCGGACGGGGGTAGTCTCAAGCTGGCCGGCCTGCTCTGGTGCCTG
GCCTCGCGCCGCCGTGTATCGCCCCGCCCTGGGCGGCAAGGCTGGCCCGGTCGGCACCAGTTGCGTGAGC
GGAAAGATGGCCGCTTCCCGGCCCTGCTGCAGGGAGCTCAAAATGGAGGACGCGGCGCTCGGGAGAGCGG
GCGGGTGAGTCACCCACACAAAGGAAAAGGGCCTTTCCGTCCTCAGCCGTCGCTTCATGTGACTCCACGG
AGTACCGGGCGCCGTCCAGGCACCTCGATTAGTTCTCGAGCTTTTGGAGTACGTCGTCTTTAGGTTGGGG
GGAGGGGTTTTATGCGATGGAGTTTCCCCACACTGAGTGGGTGGAGACTGAAGTTAGGCCAGCTTGGCAC
TTGATGTAATTCTCCTTGGAATTTGCCCTTTTTGAGTTTGGATCTTGGTTCATTCTCAAGCCTCAGACAG
TGGTTCAAAGTTTTTTTCTTCCATTTCAGGTGTCGTGAGGCTAGCACCGCCACCATGTCGGGATCCACAC
AGCCTGTGGCACAGACGTGGAGGGCCACTGAGCCCCGCTACCCGCCCCACAGCCTTTCCTACCCAGTGCA
GATCGCCCGGACGCACACGGACGTCGGGCTCCTGGAGTACCAGCACCACTCCCGCGACTATGCCTCCCAC
CTGTCGCCCGGCTCCATCATCCAGCCCCAGCGGCGGAGGCCCTCCCTGCTGTCTGAGTTCCAGCCCGGGA
ATGAACGGTCCCAGGAGCTCCACCTGCGGCCAGAGTCCCACTCATACCTGCCCGAGCTGGGGAAGTCAGA
GATGGAGTTCATTGAAAGCAAGCGCCCTCGGCTAGAGCTGCTGCCTGACCCCCTGCTGCGACCGTCACCC
CTGCTGGCCACGGGCCAGCCTGCGGGATCTGAAGACCTCACCAAGGACCGTAGCCTGACGGGCAAGCTGG
AACCGGTGTCTCCCCCCAGCCCCCCGCACACTGACCCTGAGCTGGAGCTGGTGCCGCCACGGCTGTCCAA
GGAGGAGCTGATCCAGAACATGGACCGCGTGGACCGAGAGATCACCATGGTAGAGCAGCAGATCTCTAAG
CTGAAGAAGAAGCAGCAACAGCTGGAGGAGGAGGCTGCCAAGCCGCCCGAGCCTGAGAAGCCCGTGTCAC
CGCCGCCCATCGAGTCGAAGCACCGCAGCCTGGTGCAGATCATCTACGACGAGAACCGGAAGAAGGCTGA
AGCTGCACATCGGATTCTGGAAGGCCTGGGGCCCCAGGTGGAGCTGCCGCTGTACAACCAGCCCTCCGAC
ACCCGGCAGTATCATGAGAACATCAAAATAAACCAGGCGATGCGGAAGAAGCTAATCTTGTACTTCAAGA
GGAGGAATCACGCTCGGAAACAATGGGAGCAGAAGTTCTGCCAGCGCTATGACCAGCTCATGGAGGCCTG
GGAGAAGAAGGTGGAGCGCATCGAGAACAACCCCCGGCGGCGGGCCAAGGAGAGCAAGGTGCGCGAGTAC
TACGAGAAGCAGTTCCCTGAGATCCGCAAGCAGCGCGAGCTGCAGGAGCGCATGCAGAGGGTGGGCCAGC
GGGGCAGTGGGCTGTCCATGTCGGCCGCCCGCAGCGAGCACGAGGTGTCAGAGATCATCGATGGCCTCTC
AGAGCAGGAGAACCTGGAGAAGCAGATGCGCCAGCTGGCCGTGATCCCGCCCATGCTGTACGACGCTGAC
CAGCAGCGCATCAAGTTCATCAACATGAACGGGCTTATGGCCGACCCCATGAAGGTGTACAAAGACCGCC
AGGTCATGAACATGTGGAGTGAGCAGGAGAAGGAGACCTTCCGGGAGAAGTTCATGCAGCATCCCAAGAA
CTTTGGCCTGATCGCATCATTCCTGGAGAGGAAGACAGTGGCTGAGTGCGTCCTCTATTACTACCTGACT
AAGAAGAATGAGAACTATAAGAGCCTGGTGAGACGGAGCTATCGGCGCCGCGGCAAGAGCCAGCAGCAGC
AACAACAGCAGCAGCAGCAGCAGCAGCAGCAGCAGCAGCAGCCCATGCCCCGCAGCAGCCAGGAGGAGAA
AGATGAGAAGGAGAAGGAAAAGGAGGCGGAGAAGGAGGAGGAGAAGCCGGAGGTGGAGAACGACAAGGAA
GACCTCCTCAAGGAGAAGACAGACGACACCTCAGGGGAGGACAACGACGAGAAGGAGGCTGTGGCCTCCA
AAGGCCGCAAAACTGCCAACAGCCAGGGAAGACGCAAAGGCCGCATCACCCGCTCAATGGCTAATGAGGC
CAACAGCGAGGAGGCCATCACCCCCCAGCAGAGCGCCGAGCTGGCCTCCATGGAGCTGAATGAGAGT
[174 nt withheld, positions 5948-6121]
CTGAAGATGGAGAAGGAGAGGAACGCGCGGAGGAAGAAGAAGAAAGCGCCGGCGGCGGCCAGCGAGGAGG
CTGCATTCCCGCCCGTGGTGGAGGATGAGGAGATGGAGGCGTCGGGCGTGAGCGGAAATGAGGAGGAGAT
GGTGGAGGAGGCTGAAGCCACTGTCAACAACAGCTCAGACACCGAGAGCATCCCCTCTCCTCACACTGAG
GCCGCCAAGGACACAGGGCAGAATGGGCCCAAGCCCCCAGCCACCCTGGGCGCCGACGGGCCACCCCCAG
GGCCACCCACCCCACCACCGGAGGACATCCCGGCCCCCACTGAGCCCACCCCGGCCTCTGAAGCCACCGG
AGCCCCTACGCCCCCACCAGCACCCCCATCGCCCTCTGCACCTCCTCCTGTGGTCCCCAAGGAGGAGAAG
GAGGAGGAGACCGCAGCAGCGCCCCCAGTGGAGGAGGGGGAGGAGCAGAAGCCCCCCGCGGCTGAGGAGC
TGGCAGTGGACACAGGGAAGGCCGAGGAGCCCGTCAAGAGCGAGTGCACGGAGGAAGCCGAGGAGGGGCC
GGCCAAGGGCAAGGACGCGGAGGCCGCTGAGGCCACGGCCGAGGGGGCGCTCAAGGCAGAGAAGAAGGAG
GGCGGGAGCGGCAGGGCCACCACAGCCAAGAGCTCGGGCGCCCCCCAGGACAGCGACTCCAGTGCTACCT
GCAGTGCAGACGAGGTGGATGAGGCCGAGGGCGGCGACAAGAACCGGCTGCTGTCCCCAAGGCCCAGCCT
CCTCACCCCGACTGGCGACCCCCGGGCCAATGCCTCACCCCAGAAGCCACTGGACCTGAAGCAGCTGAAG
CAGCGAGCGGCTGCCATCCCCCCCATCCAGGTCACCAAAGTCCATGAGCCCCCCCGGGAGGACGCAGCTC
CCACCAAGCCAGCTCCCCCAGCCCCACCGCCACCGCAAAACCTGCAGCCGGAGAGCGACGCCCCTCAGCA
GCCTGGCAGCAGCCCCCGGGGCAAGAGCAGGAGCCCGGCACCCCCCGCCGACAAGGAGGCAGAGAAGCCT
GTGTTCTTCCCAGCCTTCGCAGCCGAGGCCCAGAAGCTGCCTGGGGACCCCCCTTGCTGGACTTCCGGCC
TGCCCTTCCCCGTGCCCCCCCGTGAGGTGATCAAGGCCTCCCCGCATGCCCCGGACCCCTCAGCCTTCTC
CTACGCTCCACCTGGTCACCCACTGCCCCTGGGCCTCCATGACACTGCCCGGCCCGTCCTGCCGCGCCCA
CCCACCATCTCCAACCCGCCTCCCCTCATCTCCTCTGCCAAGCACCCCAGCGTCCTCGAGAGGCAAATAG
GTGCCATCTCCCAAGGAATGTCGGTCCAGCTCCACGTCCCGTACTCAGAGCATGCCAAGGCCCCGGTGGG
CCCTGTCACCATGGGGCTGCCCCTGCCCATGGACCCCAAAAAGCTGGCACCCTTCAGCGGAGTGAAGCAG
GAGCAGCTGTCCCCACGGGGCCAGGCTGGGCCACCGGAGAGCCTGGGGGTGCCCACAGCCCAGGAGGCGT
CCGTGCTGAGAGGGACAGCTCTGGGCTCAGTTCCGGGCGGAAGCATCACCAAAGGCATTCCCAGCACACG
GGTGCCCTCGGACAGCGCCATCACATACCGCGGCTCCATCACCCACGGCACGCCAGCTGACGTCCTGTAC
AAGGGCACCATCACCAGGATCATCGGCGAGGACAGCCCGAGTCGCTTGGACCGCGGCCGGGAGGACAGCC
TGCCCAAGGGCCACGTCATCTACGAAGGCAAGAAGGGCCACGTCTTGTCCTATGAGGGTGGCATGTCTGT
GACCCAGTGCTCCAAGGAGGACGGCAGAAGCAGCTCAGGACCCCCCCATGAGACGGCCGCCCCCAAGCGC
ACCTATGACATGATGGAGGGCCGCGTGGGCAGAGCCATCTCCTCAGCCAGCATCGAAGGTCTCATGGGCC
GTGCCATCCCGCCGGAGCGACACAGCCCCCACCACCTCAAAGAGCAGCACCACATCCGCGGGTCCATCAC
ACAAGGGATCCCTCGGTCCTACGTGGAGGCACAGGAGGACTACCTGCGTCGGGAGGCCAAGCTCCTAAAG
CGGGAGGGCACGCCTCCGCCCCCACCGCCCTCACGGGACCTGACCGAGGCCTACAAGACGCAGGCCCTGG
GCCCCCTGAAGCTGAAGCCGGCCCATGAGGGCCTGGTGGCCACGGTGAAGGAGGCGGGCCGCTCCATCCA
TGAGATCCCGCGCGAGGAGCTGCGGCACACGCCCGAGCTGCCCCTGGCCCCGCGGCCGCTCAAGGAGGGC
TCCATCACGCAGGGCACCCCGCTCAAGTACGACACCGGCGCGTCCACCACTGGCTCCAAAAAGCACGACG
TACGCTCCCTCATCGGCAGCCCCGGCCGGACGTTCCCACCCGTGCACCCGCTGGATGTGATGGCCGACGC
CCGGGCACTGGAACGTGCCTGCTACGAGGAGAGCCTGAAGAGCCGGCCAGGGACCGCCAGCAGCTCGGGG
GGCTCCATTGCGCGCGGCGCCCCGGTCATTGTGCCTGAGCTGGGTAAGCCGCGGCAGAGCCCCCTGACCT
ATGAGGACCACGGGGCACCCTTTGCCGGCCACCTCCCACGAGGTTCGCCCGTGACCACGCGGGAGCCCAC
GCCGCGCCTGCAGGAGGGCAGCCTTTCGTCCAGCAAGGCATCCCAGGACCGAAAGCTGACGTCGACGCCT
CGTGAGATCGCCAAGTCCCCGCACAGCACCGTGCCCGAGCACCACCCACACCCCATCTCGCCCTATGAGC
ACCTGCTTCGGGGCGTGAGTGGCGTGGACCTGTATCGCAGCCACATCCCCCTGGCCTTCGACCCCACCTC
CATACCCCGCGGCATCCCTCTGGACGCAGCCGCTGCCTACTACCTGCCCCGACACCTGGCCCCCAACCCC
ACCTACCCGCACCTGTACCCACCCTACCTCATCCGCGGCTACCCCGACACGGCGGCGCTGGAGAACCGGC
AGACCATCATCAATGACTACATCACCTCGCAGCAGATGCACCACAACGCGGCCACCGCCATGGCCCAGCG
AGCTGATATGCTGAGGGGCCTCTCGCCCCGCGAGTCCTCGCTGGCACTCAACTACGCTGCGGGTCCCCGA
GGCATCATCGACCTGTCCCAAGTGCCACACCTGCCTGTGCTCGTGCCCCCGACACCAGGCACCCCAGCCA
CCGCCATGGACCGCCTTGCCTACCTCCCCACCGCGCCCCAGCCCTTCAGCAGCCGCCACAGCAGCTCCCC
ACTCTCCCCAGGAGGTCCAACACACTTGACAAAACCAACCACCACGTCCTCGTCCGAGCGGGAGCGAGAC
CGGGATCGAGAGCGGGACCGGGATCGGGAGCGGGAAAAGTCCATCCTCACGTCCACCACGACGGTGGAGC
ACGCACCCATCTGGAGACCTGGTACAGAGCAGAGCAGCGGCAGCAGCGGCGGGGGTGGGGGCAGCAGCAG
CCGCCCCGCCTCCCACTCCCATGCCCACCAGCACTCGCCCATCTCCCCTCGGACCCAGGATGCCCTCCAG
CAGAGACCCAGTGTGCTTCACAACACAGGCATGAAGGGTATCATCACCGCTGTGGAGCCCAGCACGCCCA
CGGTCCTGAGGTCCACCTCCACCTCCTCACCCGTTCGCCCGGCTGCCACATTCCCACCTGCCACCCACTG
CCCACTGGGCGGCACCCTCGATGGGGTCTACCCTACCCTCATGGAGCCCGTCTTGCTGCCCAAGGAGGCC
CCCCGGGTCGCCCGGCCAGAGCGGCCCCGAGCAGACACCGGCCATGCCTTCCTCGCCAAGCCCCCAGCCC
GCTCCGGGCTGGAGCCCGCCTCCTCCCCCAGCAAGGGCTCGGAGCCCCGGCCCCTAGTGCCTCCTGTCTC
TGGCCACGCCACCATCGCCCGCACCCCTGCGAAGAACCTCGCACCTCACCACGCCAGCCCGGACCCGCCG
GCGCCACCTGCCTCGGCCTCGGACCCGCACCGGGAAAAGACTCAAAGTAAACCCTTTTCCATCCAGGAAC
TGGAACTCCGTTCTCTGGGTTACCACGGCAGCAGCTACAGCCCCGAAGGGGTGGAGCCCGTCAGCCCTGT
GAGCTCACCCAGTCTGACCCACGACAAGGGGCTCCCCAAGCACCTGGAAGAGCTCGACAAGAGCCACCTG
GAGGGGGAGCTGCGGCCCAAGCAGCCAGGCCCCGTGAAGCTTGGCGGGGAGGCCGCCCACCTCCCACACC
TGCGGCCGCTGCCTGAGAGCCAGCCCTCGTCCAGCCCGCTGCTCCAGACCGCCCCAGGGGTCAAAGGTCA
CCAGCGGGTGGTCACCCTGGCCCAGCACATCAGTGAGGTCATCACACAGGACTACACCCGGCACCACCCA
CAGCAGCTCAGCGCACCCCTGCCCGCCCCCCTCTACTCCTTCCCTGGGGCCAGCTGCCCCGTCCTGGACC
TCCGCCGCCCACCCAGTGACCTCTACCTCCCGCCCCCGGACCATGGTGCCCCGGCCCGTGGCTCCCCCCA
CAGCGAAGGGGGCAAGAGGTCTCCAGAGCCAAACAAGACGTCGGTCTTGGGTGGTGGTGAGGACGGTATT
GAACCTGTGTCCCCACCGGAGGGCATGACGGAGCCAGGGCACTCCCGGAGTGCTGTGTACCCGCTGCTGT
ACCGGGATGGGGAACAGACGGAGCCCAGCAGGATGGGCTCCAAGTCTCCAGGCAACACCAGCCAGCCGCC
AGCCTTCTTCAGCAAGCTGACCGAGAGCAACTCCGCCATGGTCAAGTCCAAGAAGCAAGAGATCAACAAG
AAGCTGAACACCCACAACCGGAATGAGCCTGAATACAATATCAGCCAGCCTGGGACGGAGATCTTCAATA
TGCCCGCCATCACCGGAACAGGCCTTATGACCTATAGAAGCCAGGCGGTGCAGGAACATGCCAGCACCAA
CATGGGGCTGGAGGCCATAATTAGAAAGGCACTCATGGGTGGCGGCGGGAAGGCCAAGGTCTCTGGCAGA
CCCAGCAGCCGAAAAGCCAAGTCCCCGGCCCCGGGCCTGGCATCTGGGGACCGGCCACCCTCTGTCTCCT
CAGTGCACTCGGAGGGAGACTGCAACCGCCGGACGCCGCTCACCAACCGCGTGTGGGAGGACAGGCCCTC
GTCCGCAGGTTCCACGCCATTCCCCTACAACCCCCTGATCATGCGGCTGCAGGCGGGTGTCATGGCTTCC
CCACCCCCACCGGGCCTCCCCGCGGGCAGCGGGCCCCTCGCTGGCCCCCACCACGCCTGGGACGAGGAGC
CCAAGCCACTGCTCTGCTCGCAGTACGAGACACTCTCCGACAGCGAGTAGTAATGAACTAGTCCGTAACT
TGAAAGTATTTCGATTTCTTGGCTTTATATATCTTGTGGAAAGGACGATGCATAGGCCTTGTATTGCTTG
TTACGCGTTAAGTCGACAATCAACCTCTGGATTACAAAATTTGTGAAAGATTGACTGGTATTCTTAACTA
TGTTGCTCCTTTTACGCTATGTGGATACGCTGCTTTAATGCCTTTGTATCATGCTATTGCTTCCCGTATG
GCTTTCATTTTCTCCTCCTTGTATAAATCCTGGTTGCTGTCTCTTTATGAGGAGTTGTGGCCCGTTGTCA
GGCAACGTGGCGTGGTGTGCACTGTGTTTGCTGACGCAACCCCCACTGGTTGGGGCATTGCCACCACCTG
TCAGCTCCTTTCCGGGACTTTCGCTTTCCCCCTCCCTATTGCCACGGCGGAACTCATCGCCGCCTGCCTT
GCCCGCTGCTGGACAGGGGCTCGGCTGTTGGGCACTGACAATTCCGTGGTGTTGTCGGGGAAATCATCGT
CCTTTCCTTGGCTGCTCGCCTGTGTTGCCACCTGGATTCTGCGCGGGACGTCCTTCTGCTACGTCCCTTC
GGCCCTCAATCCAGCGGACCTTCCTTCCCGCGGCCTGCTGCCGGCTCTGCGGCCTCTTCCGCGTCTTCGC
CTTCGCCCTCAGACGAGTCGGATCTCCCTTTGGGCCGCCTCCCCGCGTCGACTTTAAGACCAATGACTTA
CAAGGCAGCTGTAGATCTTAGCCACTTTTTAAAAGAAAAGGGGGGACTGGAAGGGCTAATTCACTCCCAA
CGAAGACAAGATCTGCTTTTTGCTTGTACTGGGTCTCTCTGGTTAGACCAGATCTGAGCCTGGGAGCTCT
CTGGCTAACTAGGGAACCCACTGCTTAAGCCTCAATAAAGCTTGCCTTGAGTGCTTCAAGTAGTGTGTGC
CCGTCTGTTGTGTGACTCTGGTAACTAGAGATCCCTCAGACCCTTTTAGTCAGTGTGGAAAATCTCTAGC
AGTACGTATAGTAGTTCATGTCATCTTATTATTCAGTATTTATAACTTGCAAAGAAATGAATATCAGAGA
GTGAGAGGAACTTGTTTATTGCAGCTTATAATGGTTACAAATAAAGCAATAGCATCACAAATTTCACAAA
TAAAGCATTTTTTTCACTGCATTCTAGTTGTGGTTTGTCCAAACTCATCAATGTATCTTATCATGTCTGG
CTCTAGCTATCCCGCCCCTAACTCCGCCCATCCCGCCCCTAACTCCGCCCAGTTCCGCCCATTCTCCGCC
CCATGGCTGACTAATTTTTTTTATTTATGCAGAGGCCGAGGCCGCCTCGGCCTCTGAGCTATTCCAGAAG
TAGTGAGGAGGCTTTTTTGGAGGCCTAGGGACGTACCCAATTCGCCCTATAGTGAGTCGTATTACGCGCG
CTCACTGGCCGTCGTTTTACAACGTCGTGACTGGGAAAACCCTGGCGTTACCCAACTTAATCGCCTTGCA
GCACATCCCCCTTTCGCCAGCTGGCGTAATAGCGAAGAGGCCCGCACCGATCGCCCTTCCCAACAGTTGC
GCAGCCTGAATGGCGAATGGG
[124 nt withheld, positions 13073-13196]
C
[91 nt withheld, positions 13198-13288]
A
[49 nt withheld, positions 13290-13338]
CCTTTGACGTTGGAGTCCACGTTCTTT
[37 nt withheld, positions 13366-13402]
ACCCTATCTCGGTCTATTCTTTTGATTTATAAGGGATTTTGCCGATTTCGGCCTATTGGTTAAAAAATGA
GCTGATTTAACAAAAATTTAACGCGAATTTTAACAAAATATTAACGCTTACAATTTAGGTGGCACTTTTC
GGGGAAATGTGCGCGGAACCCCTATTTGTTTATTTTTCTAAATACATTCAAATATGTATCCGCTCATGAG
ACAATAACCCTGATAAATGCTTCAATAATATTGAAAAAGGAAGAGTATGAGTATTCAACATTTCCGTGTC
GCCCTTATTCCCTTTTTTGCGGCATTTTGCCTTCCTGTTTTTGCTCACCCAGAAACGCTGGTGAAAGTAA
AAGATGCTGAAGATCAGTTGGGTGCACGAGTGGGTTACATCGAACTGGATCTCAACAGCGGTAAGATCCT
TGAGAGTTTTCGCCCCGAAGAACGTTTTCCAATGATGAGCACTTTTAAAGTTCTGCTATGTGGCGCGGTA
TTATCCCGTATTGACGCCGGGCAAGAGCAACTCGGTCGCCGCATACACTATTCTCAGAATGACTTGGTTG
AGTACTCACCAGTCACAGAAAAGCATCTTACGGATGGCATGACAGTAAGAGAATTATGCAGTGCTGCCAT
AACCATGAGTGATAACACTGCGGCCAACTTACTTCTGACAACGATCGGAGGACCGAAGGAGCTAACCGCT
TTTTTGCACAACATGGGGGATCATGTAACTCGCCTTGATCGTTGGGAACCGGAGCTGAATGAAGCCATAC
CAAACGACGAGCGTGACACCACGATGCCTGTAGCAATGGCAACAACGTTGCGCAAACTATTAACTGGCGA
ACTACTTACTCTAGCTTCCCGGCAACAATTAATAGACTGGATGGAGGCGGATAAAGTTGCAGGACCACTT
CTGCGCTCGGCCCTTCCGGCTGGCTGGTTTATTGCTGATAAATCTGGAGCCGGTGAGCGTGGGTCTCGCG
GTATCATTGCAGCACTGGGGCCAGATGGTAAGCCCTCCCGTATCGTAGTTATCTACACGACGGGGAGTCA
GGCAACTATGGATGAACGAAATAGACAGATCGCTGAGATAGGTGCCTCACTGATTAAGCATTGGTAACTG
TCAGACCAAGTTTACTCATATATACTTTAGATTGATTTAAAACTTCATTTTTAATTTAAAAGGATCTAGG
TGAAGATCCTTTTTGATAATCTCATGACCAAAATCCCTTAACGTGAGTTTTCGTTCCACTGAGCGTCAGA
CCCCGTAGAAAAGATCAAAGGATCTTCTTGAGATCCTTTTTTTCTGCGCGTAATCTGCTGCTTGCAAACA
AAAAAACCACCGCTACCAGCGGTGGTTTGTTTGCCGGATCAAGAGCTACCAACTCTTTTTCCGAAGGTAA
CTGGCTTCAGCAGAGCGCAGATACCAAATACTGTTCTTCTAGTGTAGCCGTAGTTAGGCCACCACTTCAA
GAACTCTGTAGCACCGCCTACATACCTCGCTCTGCTAATCCTGTTACCAGTGGCTGCTGCCAGTGGCGAT
AAGTCGTGTCTTACCGGGTTGGACTCAAGACGATAGTTACCGGATAAGGCGCAGCGGTCGGGCTGAACGG
GGGGTTCGTGCACACAGCCCAGCTTGGAGCGAACGACCTACACCGAACTGAGATACCTACAGCGTGAGCT
ATGAGAAAGCGCCACGCTTCCCGAAGGGAGAAAGGCGGACAGGTATCCGGTAAGCGGCAGGGTCGGAACA
GGAGAGCGCACGAGGGAGCTTCCAGGGGGAAACGCCTGGTATCTTTATAGTCCTGTCGGGTTTCGCCACC
TCTGACTTGAGCGTCGATTTTTGTGATGCTCGTCAGGGGGGCGGAGCCTATGGAAAAACGCCAGCAACGC
GGCCTTTTTACGGTTCCTGGCCTTTTGCTGGCCTTTTGCTCACATGTTCTTTCCTGCGTTATCCCCTGAT
TCTGTGGATAACCGTATTACCGCCTTTGAGTGAGCTGATACCGCTCGCCGCAGCCGAACGACCGAGCGCA
GCGAGTCAGTGAGCGAGGAAGCGGAAGAGCGCCCAATACGCAAACCGCCTCTCCCCGCGCGTTGGCCGAT
TCATTAATGCAGCTGGCACGACAGGTTTCCCGACTGGAAAGCGGGCAGTGAGCGCAACGCAATTAATGTG
AGTTAGCTCACTCATTAGGCACCCCAGGCTTTACACTTTATGCTTCCGGCTCGTATGTTGTGTGGAATTG
TGAGCGGATAACAATTTCACACAGGAAACAGCTATGACCATGATTACGCCAAGCGCGCAATTAACCCTCA
CTAAAGGGAACAAAAGCTGGAGCTGCAAGC
Features (pLannotate 1.2.2; 31 found; start..end, strand, type, name):
      5..231     +  promoter       RSV promoter: Rous sarcoma virus enhancer/promoter
    232..412     +  LTR            5' LTR (truncated): truncated 5' long terminal repeat (LTR) from HIV-1
    459..584     +  misc_feature   HIV-1 Ψ: packaging signal of human immunodeficiency virus type 1
    568..931     +  CDS            HIV-1 gag (fragment): gag protein from human immunodeficiency virus 1; gag
   1077..1310    +  misc_feature   RRE: The Rev response element (RRE) of HIV-1 allows for Rev-dependent mRNA export from the nucleus to the cytoplasm.
   1687..1713    +  CDS            Rev (fragment): human immunodeficiency virus 1 (HIV-1) Rev protein; rev; enhances nuclear export of unspliced and incompletely spliced viral mRNAs
   1720..1743    +  promoter       SV40 promoter (fragment): SV40 early promoter
   1744..1815    +  promoter       SV40 promoter (fragment): SV40 enhancer and early promoter
   1839..1974    +  rep_origin     SV40 ori: SV40 origin of replication
   2020..2616    +  CDS            PuroR (fragment): puromycin N-acetyltransferase; pac from Streptomyces; confers resistance to puromycin
   2665..2782    +  misc_feature   cPPT/CTS: central polypurine tract and central termination sequence of HIV-1
   2847..2913    +  CDS            small t antigen (fragment): SV40 (simian virus 40) small t antigen
   2920..4098    +  promoter       EF-1α promoter: strong constitutive promoter for human elongation factor EF-1α
   4115..11488   +  CDS            NCOR2 (sequence partly withheld): NCOR2_HUMAN - Also known as CTG26. Experimental evidence at protein level: Swiss-Prot protein existence level 1. Transcriptional corepressor (PubMed:20812024). Mediates the transcriptional repression activity of some nuclear receptors by promoting chromatin condensation, thus preventing access of the basal transcription. Isoform 1 and isoform 4 have different affinities for different nuclear receptors. Involved in the regulation BCL6-dependent of the germinal center (GC) reactions, mainly through the control of the GC B-cells proliferation and survival. Recruited by ZBTB7A to the androgen resp
  11504..11557   +  promoter       U6 promoter (fragment): RNA polymerase III promoter for human U6 snRNA
  11599..12187   +  misc_feature   WPRE: woodchuck hepatitis virus posttranscriptional regulatory element
  12238..12257   +  misc_feature   cPPT/CTS (fragment): central polypurine tract and central termination sequence of HIV-1
  12259..12492   +  LTR            3' LTR (ΔU3): self-inactivating 3' long terminal repeat (LTR) from HIV-1
  12570..12691   +  polyA_signal   SV40 poly(A) signal: SV40 polyadenylation signal
  12731..12866   +  rep_origin     SV40 ori: SV40 origin of replication
  12887..12905   -  promoter       T7 promoter: promoter for bacteriophage T7 RNA polymerase
  12913..13068   +  CDS            lacZα (fragment): LacZα fragment of β-galactosidase; lacZ fragment
  13073..13501   +  rep_origin     f1 ori (sequence partly withheld): f1 bacteriophage origin of replication; arrow indicates direction of (+) strand synthesis
  13554..13658   +  promoter       AmpR promoter: bla
  13659..14519   +  CDS            AmpR: β-lactamase; bla; confers resistance to ampicillin, carbenicillin, and related antibiotics
  14690..15278   +  rep_origin     ori: high-copy-number ColE1/pMB1/pBR322/pUC origin of replication
  15461..15553   +  CDS            lacI (fragment): lac repressor; lacI; The lac repressor binds to the lac operator to inhibit transcription in E. coli. This inhibition can be relieved by adding lactose or isopropyl-β-D-thiogalactopyranoside (IPTG).
  15566..15587   +  protein_bind   CAP binding site: CAP binding activates transcription in the presence of cAMP. E. coli catabolite activator protein
  15602..15632   +  promoter       lac promoter: promoter for the E. coli lac operon
  15636..15658   +  protein_bind   lac operator (fragment): The lac repressor binds to the lac operator to inhibit transcription in E. coli. This inhibition can be relieved by adding lactose or isopropyl-β-D-thiogalactopyranoside (IPTG). lac repressor encoded by lacI
  15701..15719   +  promoter       T3 promoter: promoter for bacteriophage T3 RNA polymerase
