[The description below was written by a language model from this plasmid's Addgene catalogue record and pLannotate feature annotations shown in this document.]
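Description:
TFORF0703 is a lentiviral mammalian expression plasmid built on the pLX_TRC317 backbone and carrying the human NCOR2 open reading frame. NCOR2, also known as SMRT, is a transcriptional corepressor that mediates repression by nuclear receptors. The plasmid belongs to a barcoded transcription factor ORF collection in which each ORF is paired with a unique 24-bp barcode, so that the factor can be identified in pooled overexpression screens. The barcode is not annotated separately in the feature table. In bacteria the plasmid is maintained through a high-copy ColE1/pUC-type origin and selected with ampicillin (AmpR). An f1 origin and remnants of a lac/T7/T3 cloning region are also present.

The viral cassette has a third-generation, self-inactivating layout. An RSV promoter drives a truncated HIV-1 5' LTR, and this is followed by the Ψ packaging signal, a gag fragment, the RRE for Rev-dependent export of the genomic RNA, and a cPPT/CTS. The cassette ends in a ΔU3 3' LTR, which is followed by an SV40 polyadenylation signal. Within the provirus, SV40 early promoter sequences sit upstream of the puromycin N-acetyltransferase gene, which allows selection of transduced cells. Downstream of that, the strong constitutive EF-1α promoter drives the roughly 7.4 kb NCOR2 coding sequence, and a WPRE after the ORF enhances transcript expression.

The sequenced record is about 15.7 kb, consistent with the stated backbone and insert sizes. The ORF was produced by gene synthesis. The depositor warns that the plasmid can recombine, which fits the large insert and the repeated LTR elements. The construct is typically used for stable NCOR2 overexpression, either on its own or as one member of a pooled screen, such as those studying directed differentiation.
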