Addgene plasmid #144072: TFORF0703
Purpose: Lentiviral vector for overexpressing transcription factor ORFs with unique 24-bp barcodes. Barcodes facilitate identification of transcription factors in pooled screens.
Depositing lab: Feng Zhang. Depositing organization: Broad Institute. Publication: A transcription factor atlas of directed differentiation. Joung J, Ma S, Tay T, Geiger-Schuller KR, Kirchgatterer PC, Verdine VK, Guo B, Arias-Garcia MA, Allen WE, Singh A, Kuksenko O, Abudayyeh OO, Gootenberg JS, Fu Z, Macrae RK, Buenrostro JD, Regev A, Zhang F. Cell. 2023 Jan 5;186(1):209-229.e26. doi: 10.1016/j.cell.2022.11.026. PubMed 36608654.
Backbone
  Vector backbone: pLX_TRC317
  Backbone manufacturer: Broad Institute Genetic Perturbation Platform
  Backbone size w/o insert (bp): 8264
  Vector type: Mammalian Expression, Lentiviral
  Selectable markers: Puromycin
Growth in bacteria
  Bacterial resistance: Ampicillin, 100 μg/mL
  Growth temperature: 37°C
  Growth strain: NEB Stable
  Copy number: High Copy
Gene/Insert
  Gene/Insert name: NCOR2
  Species: H. sapiens (human)
  Insert size (bp): 7478
  Entrez Gene: NCOR2 (a.k.a. CTG26, N-CoR2, SMAP270, SMRT, SMRTE, SMRTE-tau, TNRC14, TRAC, TRAC-1, TRAC1)
  Promoter: EF1a
  Cloning method: Unknown
  Sequencing primers: 5′ GGGTGGAGACTGAAGTTAGGCCAG; 3′ CACATAGCGTAAAAGGAGCAACATAG
Terms and licenses: Academic/Nonprofit Terms; Industry Terms: Not Available to Industry
Depositor comments: NM_001077261,ENST00000404621 . The transcription factor ORF portion of this plasmid was synthesized by Genewiz. Please test multiple small colonies in case of plasmid recombination. To make this collection available in a timely manner, a portion of this collection was not fully sequenced by Addgene. If an Addgene verified full plasmid sequence is not available, please contact us prior to placing an order to request the full sequence.
How to cite: TFORF0703 was a gift from Feng Zhang (Addgene plasmid # 144072 ; http://n2t.net/addgene:144072 ; RRID:Addgene_144072)
