>Addgene plasmid #144072 | TFORF0703 | depositor partial sequence | sequence record 284340 | Insert
ACCGCCACCATGTCGGGATCCACACAGCCTGTGGCACAGACGTGGAGGGCCACTGAGCCCCGCTACCCGC
CCCACAGCCTTTCCTACCCAGTGCAGATCGCCCGGACGCACACGGACGTCGGGCTCCTGGAGTACCAGCA
CCACTCCCGCGACTATGCCTCCCACCTGTCGCCCGGCTCCATCATCCAGCCCCAGCGGCGGAGGCCCTCC
CTGCTGTCTGAGTTCCAGCCCGGGAATGAACGGTCCCAGGAGCTCCACCTGCGGCCAGAGTCCCACTCAT
ACCTGCCCGAGCTGGGGAAGTCAGAGATGGAGTTCATTGAAAGCAAGCGCCCTCGGCTAGAGCTGCTGCC
TGACCCCCTGCTGCGACCGTCACCCCTGCTGGCCACGGGCCAGCCTGCGGGATCTGAAGACCTCACCAAG
GACCGTAGCCTGACGGGCAAGCTGGAACCGGTGTCTCCCCCCAGCCCCCCGCACACTGACCCTGAGCTGG
AGCTGGTGCCGCCACGGCTGTCCAAGGAGGAGCTGATCCAGAACATGGACCGCGTGGACCGAGAGATCAC
CATGGTAGAGCAGCAGATCTCTAAGCTGAAGAAGAAGCAGCAACAGCTGGAGGAGGAGGCTGCCAAGCCG
CCCGAGCCTGAGAAGCCCGTGTCACCGCCGCCCATCGAGTCGAAGCACCGCAGCCTGGTGCAGATCATCT
ACGACGAGAACCGGAAGAAGGCTGAAGCTGCACATCGGATTCTGGAAGGCCTGGGGCCCCAGGTGGAGCT
GCCGCTGTACAACCAGCCCTCCGACACCCGGCAGTATCATGAGAACATCAAAATAAACCAGGCGATGCGG
AAGAAGCTAATCTTGTACTTCAAGAGGAGGAATCACGCTCGGAAACAATGGGAGCAGAAGTTCTGCCAGC
GCTATGACCAGCTCATGGAGGCCTGGGAGAAGAAGGTGGAGCGCATCGAGAACAACCCCCGGCGGCGGGC
CAAGGAGAGCAAGGTGCGCGAGTACTACGAGAAGCAGTTCCCTGAGATCCGCAAGCAGCGCGAGCTGCAG
GAGCGCATGCAGAGGGTGGGCCAGCGGGGCAGTGGGCTGTCCATGTCGGCCGCCCGCAGCGAGCACGAGG
TGTCAGAGATCATCGATGGCCTCTCAGAGCAGGAGAACCTGGAGAAGCAGATGCGCCAGCTGGCCGTGAT
CCCGCCCATGCTGTACGACGCTGACCAGCAGCGCATCAAGTTCATCAACATGAACGGGCTTATGGCCGAC
CCCATGAAGGTGTACAAAGACCGCCAGGTCATGAACATGTGGAGTGAGCAGGAGAAGGAGACCTTCCGGG
AGAAGTTCATGCAGCATCCCAAGAACTTTGGCCTGATCGCATCATTCCTGGAGAGGAAGACAGTGGCTGA
GTGCGTCCTCTATTACTACCTGACTAAGAAGAATGAGAACTATAAGAGCCTGGTGAGACGGAGCTATCGG
CGCCGCGGCAAGAGCCAGCAGCAGCAACAACAGCAGCAGCAGCAGCAGCAGCAGCAGCAGCAGCAGCCCA
TGCCCCGCAGCAGCCAGGAGGAGAAAGATGAGAAGGAGAAGGAAAAGGAGGCGGAGAAGGAGGAGGAGAA
GCCGGAGGTGGAGAACGACAAGGAAGACCTCCTCAAGGAGAAGACAGACGACACCTCAGGGGAGGACAAC
GACGAGAAGGAGGCTGTGGCCTCCAAAGGCCGCAAAACTGCCAACAGCCAGGGAAGACGCAAAGGCCGCA
TCACCCGCTCAATGGCTAATGAGGCCAACAGCGAGGAGGCCATCACCCCCCAGCAGAGCGCCGAGCTGGC
CTCCATGGAGCTGAATGAGAGT
[174 nt withheld, positions 1843-2016]
CTGAAGATGGAGAAGGAGAGGAACGCGCGGAGGAAGAAGAAGAAAGCGCCGGCGGCGGCCAGCGAGGAGG
CTGCATTCCCGCCCGTGGTGGAGGATGAGGAGATGGAGGCGTCGGGCGTGAGCGGAAATGAGGAGGAGAT
GGTGGAGGAGGCTGAAGCCACTGTCAACAACAGCTCAGACACCGAGAGCATCCCCTCTCCTCACACTGAG
GCCGCCAAGGACACAGGGCAGAATGGGCCCAAGCCCCCAGCCACCCTGGGCGCCGACGGGCCACCCCCAG
GGCCACCCACCCCACCACCGGAGGACATCCCGGCCCCCACTGAGCCCACCCCGGCCTCTGAAGCCACCGG
AGCCCCTACGCCCCCACCAGCACCCCCATCGCCCTCTGCACCTCCTCCTGTGGTCCCCAAGGAGGAGAAG
GAGGAGGAGACCGCAGCAGCGCCCCCAGTGGAGGAGGGGGAGGAGCAGAAGCCCCCCGCGGCTGAGGAGC
TGGCAGTGGACACAGGGAAGGCCGAGGAGCCCGTCAAGAGCGAGTGCACGGAGGAAGCCGAGGAGGGGCC
GGCCAAGGGCAAGGACGCGGAGGCCGCTGAGGCCACGGCCGAGGGGGCGCTCAAGGCAGAGAAGAAGGAG
GGCGGGAGCGGCAGGGCCACCACAGCCAAGAGCTCGGGCGCCCCCCAGGACAGCGACTCCAGTGCTACCT
GCAGTGCAGACGAGGTGGATGAGGCCGAGGGCGGCGACAAGAACCGGCTGCTGTCCCCAAGGCCCAGCCT
CCTCACCCCGACTGGCGACCCCCGGGCCAATGCCTCACCCCAGAAGCCACTGGACCTGAAGCAGCTGAAG
CAGCGAGCGGCTGCCATCCCCCCCATCCAGGTCACCAAAGTCCATGAGCCCCCCCGGGAGGACGCAGCTC
CCACCAAGCCAGCTCCCCCAGCCCCACCGCCACCGCAAAACCTGCAGCCGGAGAGCGACGCCCCTCAGCA
GCCTGGCAGCAGCCCCCGGGGCAAGAGCAGGAGCCCGGCACCCCCCGCCGACAAGGAGGCAGAGAAGCCT
GTGTTCTTCCCAGCCTTCGCAGCCGAGGCCCAGAAGCTGCCTGGGGACCCCCCTTGCTGGACTTCCGGCC
TGCCCTTCCCCGTGCCCCCCCGTGAGGTGATCAAGGCCTCCCCGCATGCCCCGGACCCCTCAGCCTTCTC
CTACGCTCCACCTGGTCACCCACTGCCCCTGGGCCTCCATGACACTGCCCGGCCCGTCCTGCCGCGCCCA
CCCACCATCTCCAACCCGCCTCCCCTCATCTCCTCTGCCAAGCACCCCAGCGTCCTCGAGAGGCAAATAG
GTGCCATCTCCCAAGGAATGTCGGTCCAGCTCCACGTCCCGTACTCAGAGCATGCCAAGGCCCCGGTGGG
CCCTGTCACCATGGGGCTGCCCCTGCCCATGGACCCCAAAAAGCTGGCACCCTTCAGCGGAGTGAAGCAG
GAGCAGCTGTCCCCACGGGGCCAGGCTGGGCCACCGGAGAGCCTGGGGGTGCCCACAGCCCAGGAGGCGT
CCGTGCTGAGAGGGACAGCTCTGGGCTCAGTTCCGGGCGGAAGCATCACCAAAGGCATTCCCAGCACACG
GGTGCCCTCGGACAGCGCCATCACATACCGCGGCTCCATCACCCACGGCACGCCAGCTGACGTCCTGTAC
AAGGGCACCATCACCAGGATCATCGGCGAGGACAGCCCGAGTCGCTTGGACCGCGGCCGGGAGGACAGCC
TGCCCAAGGGCCACGTCATCTACGAAGGCAAGAAGGGCCACGTCTTGTCCTATGAGGGTGGCATGTCTGT
GACCCAGTGCTCCAAGGAGGACGGCAGAAGCAGCTCAGGACCCCCCCATGAGACGGCCGCCCCCAAGCGC
ACCTATGACATGATGGAGGGCCGCGTGGGCAGAGCCATCTCCTCAGCCAGCATCGAAGGTCTCATGGGCC
GTGCCATCCCGCCGGAGCGACACAGCCCCCACCACCTCAAAGAGCAGCACCACATCCGCGGGTCCATCAC
ACAAGGGATCCCTCGGTCCTACGTGGAGGCACAGGAGGACTACCTGCGTCGGGAGGCCAAGCTCCTAAAG
CGGGAGGGCACGCCTCCGCCCCCACCGCCCTCACGGGACCTGACCGAGGCCTACAAGACGCAGGCCCTGG
GCCCCCTGAAGCTGAAGCCGGCCCATGAGGGCCTGGTGGCCACGGTGAAGGAGGCGGGCCGCTCCATCCA
TGAGATCCCGCGCGAGGAGCTGCGGCACACGCCCGAGCTGCCCCTGGCCCCGCGGCCGCTCAAGGAGGGC
TCCATCACGCAGGGCACCCCGCTCAAGTACGACACCGGCGCGTCCACCACTGGCTCCAAAAAGCACGACG
TACGCTCCCTCATCGGCAGCCCCGGCCGGACGTTCCCACCCGTGCACCCGCTGGATGTGATGGCCGACGC
CCGGGCACTGGAACGTGCCTGCTACGAGGAGAGCCTGAAGAGCCGGCCAGGGACCGCCAGCAGCTCGGGG
GGCTCCATTGCGCGCGGCGCCCCGGTCATTGTGCCTGAGCTGGGTAAGCCGCGGCAGAGCCCCCTGACCT
ATGAGGACCACGGGGCACCCTTTGCCGGCCACCTCCCACGAGGTTCGCCCGTGACCACGCGGGAGCCCAC
GCCGCGCCTGCAGGAGGGCAGCCTTTCGTCCAGCAAGGCATCCCAGGACCGAAAGCTGACGTCGACGCCT
CGTGAGATCGCCAAGTCCCCGCACAGCACCGTGCCCGAGCACCACCCACACCCCATCTCGCCCTATGAGC
ACCTGCTTCGGGGCGTGAGTGGCGTGGACCTGTATCGCAGCCACATCCCCCTGGCCTTCGACCCCACCTC
CATACCCCGCGGCATCCCTCTGGACGCAGCCGCTGCCTACTACCTGCCCCGACACCTGGCCCCCAACCCC
ACCTACCCGCACCTGTACCCACCCTACCTCATCCGCGGCTACCCCGACACGGCGGCGCTGGAGAACCGGC
AGACCATCATCAATGACTACATCACCTCGCAGCAGATGCACCACAACGCGGCCACCGCCATGGCCCAGCG
AGCTGATATGCTGAGGGGCCTCTCGCCCCGCGAGTCCTCGCTGGCACTCAACTACGCTGCGGGTCCCCGA
GGCATCATCGACCTGTCCCAAGTGCCACACCTGCCTGTGCTCGTGCCCCCGACACCAGGCACCCCAGCCA
CCGCCATGGACCGCCTTGCCTACCTCCCCACCGCGCCCCAGCCCTTCAGCAGCCGCCACAGCAGCTCCCC
ACTCTCCCCAGGAGGTCCAACACACTTGACAAAACCAACCACCACGTCCTCGTCCGAGCGGGAGCGAGAC
CGGGATCGAGAGCGGGACCGGGATCGGGAGCGGGAAAAGTCCATCCTCACGTCCACCACGACGGTGGAGC
ACGCACCCATCTGGAGACCTGGTACAGAGCAGAGCAGCGGCAGCAGCGGCGGGGGTGGGGGCAGCAGCAG
CCGCCCCGCCTCCCACTCCCATGCCCACCAGCACTCGCCCATCTCCCCTCGGACCCAGGATGCCCTCCAG
CAGAGACCCAGTGTGCTTCACAACACAGGCATGAAGGGTATCATCACCGCTGTGGAGCCCAGCACGCCCA
CGGTCCTGAGGTCCACCTCCACCTCCTCACCCGTTCGCCCGGCTGCCACATTCCCACCTGCCACCCACTG
CCCACTGGGCGGCACCCTCGATGGGGTCTACCCTACCCTCATGGAGCCCGTCTTGCTGCCCAAGGAGGCC
CCCCGGGTCGCCCGGCCAGAGCGGCCCCGAGCAGACACCGGCCATGCCTTCCTCGCCAAGCCCCCAGCCC
GCTCCGGGCTGGAGCCCGCCTCCTCCCCCAGCAAGGGCTCGGAGCCCCGGCCCCTAGTGCCTCCTGTCTC
TGGCCACGCCACCATCGCCCGCACCCCTGCGAAGAACCTCGCACCTCACCACGCCAGCCCGGACCCGCCG
GCGCCACCTGCCTCGGCCTCGGACCCGCACCGGGAAAAGACTCAAAGTAAACCCTTTTCCATCCAGGAAC
TGGAACTCCGTTCTCTGGGTTACCACGGCAGCAGCTACAGCCCCGAAGGGGTGGAGCCCGTCAGCCCTGT
GAGCTCACCCAGTCTGACCCACGACAAGGGGCTCCCCAAGCACCTGGAAGAGCTCGACAAGAGCCACCTG
GAGGGGGAGCTGCGGCCCAAGCAGCCAGGCCCCGTGAAGCTTGGCGGGGAGGCCGCCCACCTCCCACACC
TGCGGCCGCTGCCTGAGAGCCAGCCCTCGTCCAGCCCGCTGCTCCAGACCGCCCCAGGGGTCAAAGGTCA
CCAGCGGGTGGTCACCCTGGCCCAGCACATCAGTGAGGTCATCACACAGGACTACACCCGGCACCACCCA
CAGCAGCTCAGCGCACCCCTGCCCGCCCCCCTCTACTCCTTCCCTGGGGCCAGCTGCCCCGTCCTGGACC
TCCGCCGCCCACCCAGTGACCTCTACCTCCCGCCCCCGGACCATGGTGCCCCGGCCCGTGGCTCCCCCCA
CAGCGAAGGGGGCAAGAGGTCTCCAGAGCCAAACAAGACGTCGGTCTTGGGTGGTGGTGAGGACGGTATT
GAACCTGTGTCCCCACCGGAGGGCATGACGGAGCCAGGGCACTCCCGGAGTGCTGTGTACCCGCTGCTGT
ACCGGGATGGGGAACAGACGGAGCCCAGCAGGATGGGCTCCAAGTCTCCAGGCAACACCAGCCAGCCGCC
AGCCTTCTTCAGCAAGCTGACCGAGAGCAACTCCGCCATGGTCAAGTCCAAGAAGCAAGAGATCAACAAG
AAGCTGAACACCCACAACCGGAATGAGCCTGAATACAATATCAGCCAGCCTGGGACGGAGATCTTCAATA
TGCCCGCCATCACCGGAACAGGCCTTATGACCTATAGAAGCCAGGCGGTGCAGGAACATGCCAGCACCAA
CATGGGGCTGGAGGCCATAATTAGAAAGGCACTCATGGGTGGCGGCGGGAAGGCCAAGGTCTCTGGCAGA
CCCAGCAGCCGAAAAGCCAAGTCCCCGGCCCCGGGCCTGGCATCTGGGGACCGGCCACCCTCTGTCTCCT
CAGTGCACTCGGAGGGAGACTGCAACCGCCGGACGCCGCTCACCAACCGCGTGTGGGAGGACAGGCCCTC
GTCCGCAGGTTCCACGCCATTCCCCTACAACCCCCTGATCATGCGGCTGCAGGCGGGTGTCATGGCTTCC
CCACCCCCACCGGGCCTCCCCGCGGGCAGCGGGCCCCTCGCTGGCCCCCACCACGCCTGGGACGAGGAGC
CCAAGCCACTGCTCTGCTCGCAGTACGAGACACTCTCCGACAGCGAGTAGTAATGAACTAGTCCGTAACT
TGAAAGTATTTCGATTTCTTGGCTTTATATATCTTGTGGAAAGGACGATGCATAGGCCTTGTATTGCTTG
TT
