>Addgene plasmid #144072 | TFORF0703 | depositor partial sequence | sequence record 284341 | Barcode
TGCATAGGCCTTGTATTGCTTGTT
